>Addgene plasmid #63632 | VfAU1-LOV_136 | depositor full sequence | sequence record 108793 | VfAU1-LOV_136 sequence 5913 bps
GACGGATCGGGAGATCTCCCGATCCCCTATGGTGCACTCTCAGTACAATCTGCTCTGATGCCGCATAGTT
AAGCCAGTATCTGCTCCCTGCTTGTGTGTTGGAGGTCGCTGAGTAGTGCGCGAGCAAAATTTAAGCTACA
ACAAGGCAAGGCTTGACCGACAATTGCATGAAGAATCTGCTTAGGGTTAGGCGTTTTGCGCTGCTTCGCG
ATGTACGGGCCAGATATACGCGTTGACATTGATTATTGACTAGTTATTAATAGTAATCAATTACGGGGTC
ATTAGTTCATAGCCCATATATGGAGTTCCGCGTTACATAACTTACGGTAAATGGCCCGCCTGGCTGACCG
CCCAACGACCCCCGCCCATTGACGTCAATAATGACGTATGTTCCCATAGTAACGCCAATAGGGACTTTCC
ATTGACGTCAATGGGTGGAGTATTTACGGTAAACTGCCCACTTGGCAGTACATCAAGTGTATCATATGCC
AAGTACGCCCCCTATTGACGTCAATGACGGTAAATGGCCCGCCTGGCATTATGCCCAGTACATGACCTTA
TGGGACTTTCCTACTTGGCAGTACATCTACGTATTAGTCATCGCTATTACCATGGTGATGCGGTTTTGGC
AGTACATCAATGGGCGTGGATAGCGGTTTGACTCACGGGGATTTCCAAGTCTCCACCCCATTGACGTCAA
TGGGAGTTTGTTTTGGCACCAAAATCAACGGGACTTTCCAAAATGTCGTAACAACTCCGCCCCATTGACG
CAAATGGGCGGTAGGCGTGTACGGTGGGAGGTCTATATAAGCAGAGCTCTCTGGCTAACTAGAGAACCCA
CTGCTTACTGGCTTATCGAAATTAATACGACTCACTATAGGGAGACACAAGCTGGCTAGCGTTTAAACGG
GCCCTCTAGACTCGAGCGGCCGCGGCCCACCGGTGGACCTGACTACAGTCTCGTGAAGGCTCTGCAAATG
GCACAACAGAATTTTGTCATTACAGACGCCTCCCTCCCAGACAACCCTATCGTCTACGCCAGTAGAGGGT
TTCTGACACTGACAGGCTATTCTCTCGACCAGATCCTGGGCAGGAACTGCAGGTTTCTGCAAGGGCCAGA
AACAGACCCAAGAGCTGTGGATAAGATCAGGAATGCCATCACCAAAGGCGTTGATACCAGTGTCTGTCTG
CTGAATTATAGACAGGATGGCACAACCTTCTGGAATCTCTTCTTCGTGGCTGGACTCAGAGATTCTAAGG
GCAATATTGTCAACTACGTCGGAGTGCAGTCAAAGGTGAGCGAAGATTATGCCAAGCTGCTGGTCAACGA
GCAGAACATTGAGTACAAAGGTGTGCGCACCAGTAACATGCTGCGCAGAAAGCCCGGTGGATCCGGAGTC
GACTATCCGTACGACGTACCAGACTACGCACTCGACTAAGAATTCCACCACACTGGACTAGTGGATCCGA
GCTCGGTACCAAGCTTAAGTTTAAACCGCTGATCAGCCTCGACTGTGCCTTCTAGTTGCCAGCCATCTGT
TGTTTGCCCCTCCCCCGTGCCTTCCTTGACCCTGGAAGGTGCCACTCCCACTGTCCTTTCCTAATAAAAT
GAGGAAATTGCATCGCATTGTCTGAGTAGGTGTCATTCTATTCTGGGGGGTGGGGTGGGGCAGGACAGCA
AGGGGGAGGATTGGGAAGACAATAGCAGGCATGCTGGGGATGCGGTGGGCTCTATGGCTTCTGAGGCGGA
AAGAACCAGCTGGGGCTCTAGGGGGTATCCCC
[124 nt withheld, positions 1783-1906]
C
[91 nt withheld, positions 1908-1998]
A
[49 nt withheld, positions 2000-2048]
CCTTTGACGTTGGAGTCCACGTTCTTT
[37 nt withheld, positions 2076-2112]
ACCCTATCTCGGTCTATTCTTTTGATTTATAAGGGATTTTGCCGATTTCGGCCTATTGGTTAAAAAATGA
GCTGATTTAACAAAAATTTAACGCGAATTAATTCTGTGGAATGTGTGTCAGTTAGGGTGTGGAAAGTCCC
CAGGCTCCCCAGCAGGCAGAAGTATGCAAAGCATGCATCTCAATTAGTCAGCAACCAGGTGTGGAAAGTC
CCCAGGCTCCCCAGCAGGCAGAAGTATGCAAAGCATGCATCTCAATTAGTCAGCAACCATAGTCCCGCCC
CTAACTCCGCCCATCCCGCCCCTAACTCCGCCCAGTTCCGCCCATTCTCCGCCCCATGGCTGACTAATTT
TTTTTATTTATGCAGAGGCCGAGGCCGCCTCTGCCTCTGAGCTATTCCAGAAGTAGTGAGGAGGCTTTTT
TGGAGGCCTAGGCTTTTGCAAAAAGCTCCCGGGAGCTTGTATATCCATTTTCGGATCTGATCAAGAGACA
GGATGAGGATCGTTTCGCATGATTGAACAAGATGGATTGCACGCAGGTTCTCCGGCCGCTTGGGTGGAGA
GGCTATTCGGCTATGACTGGGCACAACAGACAATCGGCTGCTCTGATGCCGCCGTGTTCCGGCTGTCAGC
GCAGGGGCGCCCGGTTCTTTTTGTCAAGACCGACCTGTCCGGTGCCCTGAATGAACTGCAGGACGAGGCA
GCGCGGCTATCGTGGCTGGCCACGACGGGCGTTCCTTGCGCAGCTGTGCTCGACGTTGTCACTGAAGCGG
GAAGGGACTGGCTGCTATTGGGCGAAGTGCCGGGGCAGGATCTCCTGTCATCTCACCTTGCTCCTGCCGA
GAAAGTATCCATCATGGCTGATGCAATGCGGCGGCTGCATACGCTTGATCCGGCTACCTGCCCATTCGAC
CACCAAGCGAAACATCGCATCGAGCGAGCACGTACTCGGATGGAAGCCGGTCTTGTCGATCAGGATGATC
TGGACGAAGAGCATCAGGGGCTCGCGCCAGCCGAACTGTTCGCCAGGCTCAAGGCGCGCATGCCCGACGG
CGAGGATCTCGTCGTGACCCATGGCGATGCCTGCTTGCCGAATATCATGGTGGAAAATGGCCGCTTTTCT
GGATTCATCGACTGTGGCCGGCTGGGTGTGGCGGACCGCTATCAGGACATAGCGTTGGCTACCCGTGATA
TTGCTGAAGAGCTTGGCGGCGAATGGGCTGACCGCTTCCTCGTGCTTTACGGTATCGCCGCTCCCGATTC
GCAGCGCATCGCCTTCTATCGCCTTCTTGACGAGTTCTTCTGAGCGGGACTCTGGGGTTCGAAATGACCG
ACCAAGCGACGCCCAACCTGCCATCACGAGATTTCGATTCCACCGCCGCCTTCTATGAAAGGTTGGGCTT
CGGAATCGTTTTCCGGGACGCCGGCTGGATGATCCTCCAGCGCGGGGATCTCATGCTGGAGTTCTTCGCC
CACCCCAACTTGTTTATTGCAGCTTATAATGGTTACAAATAAAGCAATAGCATCACAAATTTCACAAATA
AAGCATTTTTTTCACTGCATTCTAGTTGTGGTTTGTCCAAACTCATCAATGTATCTTATCATGTCTGTAT
ACCGTCGACCTCTAGCTAGAGCTTGGCGTAATCATGGTCATAGCTGTTTCCTGTGTGAAATTGTTATCCG
CTCACAATTCCACACAACATACGAGCCGGAAGCATAAAGTGTAAAGCCTGGGGTGCCTAATGAGTGAGCT
AACTCACATTAATTGCGTTGCGCTCACTGCCCGCTTTCCAGTCGGGAAACCTGTCGTGCCAGCTGCATTA
ATGAATCGGCCAACGCGCGGGGAGAGGCGGTTTGCGTATTGGGCGCTCTTCCGCTTCCTCGCTCACTGAC
TCGCTGCGCTCGGTCGTTCGGCTGCGGCGAGCGGTATCAGCTCACTCAAAGGCGGTAATACGGTTATCCA
CAGAATCAGGGGATAACGCAGGAAAGAACATGTGAGCAAAAGGCCAGCAAAAGGCCAGGAACCGTAAAAA
GGCCGCGTTGCTGGCGTTTTTCCATAGGCTCCGCCCCCCTGACGAGCATCACAAAAATCGACGCTCAAGT
CAGAGGTGGCGAAACCCGACAGGACTATAAAGATACCAGGCGTTTCCCCCTGGAAGCTCCCTCGTGCGCT
CTCCTGTTCCGACCCTGCCGCTTACCGGATACCTGTCCGCCTTTCTCCCTTCGGGAAGCGTGGCGCTTTC
TCATAGCTCACGCTGTAGGTATCTCAGTTCGGTGTAGGTCGTTCGCTCCAAGCTGGGCTGTGTGCACGAA
CCCCCCGTTCAGCCCGACCGCTGCGCCTTATCCGGTAACTATCGTCTTGAGTCCAACCCGGTAAGACACG
ACTTATCGCCACTGGCAGCAGCCACTGGTAACAGGATTAGCAGAGCGAGGTATGTAGGCGGTGCTACAGA
GTTCTTGAAGTGGTGGCCTAACTACGGCTACACTAGAAGAACAGTATTTGGTATCTGCGCTCTGCTGAAG
CCAGTTACCTTCGGAAAAAGAGTTGGTAGCTCTTGATCCGGCAAACAAACCACCGCTGGTAGCGGTTTTT
TTGTTTGCAAGCAGCAGATTACGCGCAGAAAAAAAGGATCTCAAGAAGATCCTTTGATCTTTTCTACGGG
GTCTGACGCTCAGTGGAACGAAAACTCACGTTAAGGGATTTTGGTCATGAGATTATCAAAAAGGATCTTC
ACCTAGATCCTTTTAAATTAAAAATGAAGTTTTAAATCAATCTAAAGTATATATGAGTAAACTTGGTCTG
ACAGTTACCAATGCTTAATCAGTGAGGCACCTATCTCAGCGATCTGTCTATTTCGTTCATCCATAGTTGC
CTGACTCCCCGTCGTGTAGATAACTACGATACGGGAGGGCTTACCATCTGGCCCCAGTGCTGCAATGATA
CCGCGAGACCCACGCTCACCGGCTCCAGATTTATCAGCAATAAACCAGCCAGCCGGAAGGGCCGAGCGCA
GAAGTGGTCCTGCAACTTTATCCGCCTCCATCCAGTCTATTAATTGTTGCCGGGAAGCTAGAGTAAGTAG
TTCGCCAGTTAATAGTTTGCGCAACGTTGTTGCCATTGCTACAGGCATCGTGGTGTCACGCTCGTCGTTT
GGTATGGCTTCATTCAGCTCCGGTTCCCAACGATCAAGGCGAGTTACATGATCCCCCATGTTGTGCAAAA
AAGCGGTTAGCTCCTTCGGTCCTCCGATCGTTGTCAGAAGTAAGTTGGCCGCAGTGTTATCACTCATGGT
TATGGCAGCACTGCATAATTCTCTTACTGTCATGCCATCCGTAAGATGCTTTTCTGTGACTGGTGAGTAC
TCAACCAAGTCATTCTGAGAATAGTGTATGCGGCGACCGAGTTGCTCTTGCCCGGCGTCAATACGGGATA
ATACCGCGCCACATAGCAGAACTTTAAAAGTGCTCATCATTGGAAAACGTTCTTCGGGGCGAAAACTCTC
AAGGATCTTACCGCTGTTGAGATCCAGTTCGATGTAACCCACTCGTGCACCCAACTGATCTTCAGCATCT
TTTACTTTCACCAGCGTTTCTGGGTGAGCAAAAACAGGAAGGCAAAATGCCGCAAAAAAGGGAATAAGGG
CGACACGGAAATGTTGAATACTCATACTCTTCCTTTTTCAATATTATTGAAGCATTTATCAGGGTTATTG
TCTCATGAGCGGATACATATTTGAATGTATTTAGAAAAATAAACAAATAGGGGTTCCGCGCACATTTCCC
CGAAAAGTGCCACCTGACGTC
Features (pLannotate 1.2.2; 20 found; start..end, strand, type, name):
     28..80      -  misc_feature   bom (fragment): basis of mobility region from pBR322
    235..614     +  enhancer       CMV enhancer: human cytomegalovirus immediate early enhancer
    615..818     +  promoter       CMV promoter: human cytomegalovirus (CMV) immediate early promoter
    814..847     +  LTR            5' LTR (truncated) (fragment): truncated 5' long terminal repeat (LTR) from HIV-1
    863..881     +  promoter       T7 promoter: promoter for bacteriophage T7 RNA polymerase
    930..1301    +  CDS            PHOT (fragment): PHOT_CHLRE - Experimental evidence at protein level: Swiss-Prot protein existence level 1. Protein kinase that acts as a blue light photoreceptor (PubMed:15695460, PubMed:24285544). Required for non-photochemical quenching (NPQ), a mechanism that converts and dissipates the harmful excess absorbed light energy into heat and protect the photosynthetic apparatus from photo-oxidative damage (PubMed:27626383). Controls the energy-dependent chlorophyll fluorescence quenching (qE) activity of chlorophyll excited states by inducing the expression of the qE effector protein LHCSR3 in high light intens
   1513..1737    +  polyA_signal   bGH poly(A) signal: bovine growth hormone polyadenylation signal
   1741..1762    +  promoter       SV40 promoter (fragment): SV40 enhancer and early promoter
   1783..2211    +  rep_origin     f1 ori (sequence partly withheld): f1 bacteriophage origin of replication; arrow indicates direction of (+) strand synthesis
   2225..2554    +  promoter       SV40 promoter: SV40 enhancer and early promoter
   2621..3412    +  CDS            neo: KKA2_KLEPN - Also known as kan, nptII. Experimental evidence at protein level: Swiss-Prot protein existence level 1. Resistance to kanamycin, neomycin, paromomycin, ribostamycin, butirosin and gentamicin B. From Klebsiella pneumoniae.
   3436..3594    +  CDS            ble (fragment): BLE_KLEPN - Experimental evidence at protein level: Swiss-Prot protein existence level 1. Binding protein with a strong affinity to the bleomycin family of antibiotics. Binds to CL990; an antimitotic-antibiotic compound. From Klebsiella pneumoniae.
   3589..3710    +  polyA_signal   SV40 poly(A) signal: SV40 polyadenylation signal
   3783..3799    -  protein_bind   lac operator: The lac repressor binds to the lac operator to inhibit transcription in E. coli. This inhibition can be relieved by adding lactose or isopropyl-β-D-thiogalactopyranoside (IPTG). lac repressor encoded by lacI
   3807..3837    -  promoter       lac promoter: promoter for the E. coli lac operon
   3852..3873    -  protein_bind   CAP binding site: CAP binding activates transcription in the presence of cAMP. E. coli catabolite activator protein
   3886..3978    -  CDS            lacI (fragment): lac repressor; lacI; The lac repressor binds to the lac operator to inhibit transcription in E. coli. This inhibition can be relieved by adding lactose or isopropyl-β-D-thiogalactopyranoside (IPTG).
   4161..4746    -  rep_origin     ori: high-copy-number ColE1/pMB1/pBR322/pUC origin of replication
   4917..5777    -  CDS            AmpR: β-lactamase; bla; confers resistance to ampicillin, carbenicillin, and related antibiotics
   5778..5882    -  promoter       AmpR promoter: bla
