[The description below was written by a language model from this plasmid's Addgene catalogue record and pLannotate feature annotations shown in this document.]
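Description:
VfAU1-LOV_136 is a mammalian expression plasmid built on the pcDNA3.1(-) backbone that carries the light-oxygen-voltage (LOV) sensing domain of Aureochrome 1 from the alga Vaucheria frigida. The full depositor sequence is 5,913 nt. It is propagated in E. coli through a high-copy ColE1/pUC-type origin and selected with ampicillin via the β-lactamase gene and its own promoter. An f1 origin is also present, which allows single-stranded DNA production. For selection in mammalian cells, the backbone provides a neomycin/kanamycin phosphotransferase gene driven by the SV40 enhancer and early promoter and terminated by an SV40 polyadenylation signal. Several short annotated fragments (bom, lac promoter/operator, lacI, ble, a truncated HIV-1 LTR match, a small SV40 promoter piece) look like backbone remnants or homology hits rather than functional modules.

The expression cassette consists of the CMV immediate early enhancer and promoter, followed by a T7 promoter, the insert, and the bovine growth hormone polyadenylation signal. The automated annotation labels the roughly 370 nt coding region as a fragment of Chlamydomonas phototropin. This most likely reflects sequence similarity among blue-light-sensing LOV domains, since the catalogue entry identifies the insert as VfAU1-LOV. According to the stated purpose, the LOV domain is preceded by a restriction site, which suggests a modular design in which other coding sequences can be cloned upstream to make LOV fusions, although the record does not name the site or the intended fusion partners. No epitope tags or reporters are annotated. Beyond supplying this photosensory domain in a mammalian expression context, the record does not describe a specific application.
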