Addgene plasmid #63632: VfAU1-LOV_136
Purpose: VfAU1-LOV domain (Vaucheria frigida Aureochrome 1) preceded by a restriction site
Depositing lab: Harald Janovjak. Depositing organization: Institute of Science and Technology Austria (I.S.T. Austria).
Backbone
  Vector backbone: pcDNA3.1-
  Vector type: Mammalian Expression
Growth in bacteria
  Bacterial resistance: Ampicillin, 100 μg/mL
  Growth temperature: 37°C
  Growth strain: XL10 Gold
  Copy number: Unknown
Gene/Insert
  Gene/Insert name: VfAU1-LOV
Terms and licenses: Academic/Nonprofit Terms; Industry Terms: Not Available to Industry
How to cite: VfAU1-LOV_136 was a gift from Harald Janovjak (Addgene plasmid # 63632 ; http://n2t.net/addgene:63632 ; RRID:Addgene_63632)
