>Addgene plasmid #63632 | VfAU1-LOV_136 | addgene partial sequence | sequence record 108772 | CMV-F 5'-CGCAAATGGGCGGTAGGCGTG-3'
GAGAACCCACTGCTTACTGGCTTATCGAAATTAATACGACTCACTATAGGGAGACACAAGCTGGCTAGCG
TTTAAACGGGCCCTCTAGACTCGAGCGGCCGCGGCCCACCGGTGGACCTGACTACAGTCTCGTGAAGGCT
CTGCAAATGGCACAACAGAATTTTGTCATTACAGACGCCTCCCTCCCAGACAACCCTATCGTCTACGCCA
GTAGAGGGTTTCTGACACTGACAGGCTATTCTCTCGACCAGATCCTGGGCAGGAACTGCAGGTTTCTGCA
AGGGCCAGAAACAGACCCAAGAGCTGTGGATAAGATCAGGAATGCCATCACCAAAGGCGTTGATACCAGT
GTCTGTCTGCTGAATTATAGACAGGATGGCACAACCTTCTGGAATCTCTTCTTCGTGGCTGGACTCAGAG
ATTCTAAGGGCAATATTGTCAACTACGTCGGAGTGCAGTCAAAGGTGAGCGAAGATTATGCCAAGCTGCT
GGTCAACGAGCAGAACATTGAGTACAAAGGTGTGCGCACCAGTAACATGCTGCGCAGAAAGCCCGGTGGA
TCCGGAGTCGACTATCCGTACGACGTACCAGACTACGCACTCGACTAAGAATTCCACCACACTGGACTAG
TGGATCCGAGCTCGGTACCAAGCTTAAGTTTAAACCGCTGATCAGCCTCGACTGTGCCTTCTAGTTGCCA
GCCATCTGTTGTTTGCCCCTCCCCCGTGCCTTCCTTGACCCTGGAAGGTGCCACTCCCACTGTCCTTTCC
TAATAAAATGAGGAAATTGCATCGCATTGTCTGAGTAGGTGTCATTCTATTCTGGG
