>Addgene plasmid #63632 | VfAU1-LOV_136 | addgene partial sequence | sequence record 108792 | BGH-rev 5'-TAGAAGGCACAGTCGAGG-3'
CTAGTCCAGTGTGGTGGAATTCTTAGTCGAGTGCGTAGTCTGGTACGTCGTACGGATAGTCGACTCCGGA
TCCACCGGGCTTTCTGCGCAGCATGTTACTGGTGCGCACACCTTTGTACTCAATGTTCTGCTCGTTGACC
AGCAGCTTGGCATAATCTTCGCTCACCTTTGACTGCACTCCGACGTAGTTGACAATATTGCCCTTAGAAT
CTCTGAGTCCAGCCACGAAGAAGAGATTCCAGAAGGTTGTGCCATCCTGTCTATAATTCAGCAGACAGAC
ACTGGTATCAACGCCTTTGGTGATGGCATTCCTGATCTTATCCACAGCTCTTGGGTCTGTTTCTGGCCCT
TGCAGAAACCTGCAGTTCCTGCCCAGGATCTGGTCGAGAGAATAGCCTGTCAGTGTCAGAAACCCTCTAC
TGGCGTAGACGATAGGGTTGTCTGGGAGGGAGGCGTCTGTAATGACAAAATTCTGTTGTGCCATTTGCAG
AGCCTTCACGAGACTGTAGTCAGGTCCACCGGTGGGCCGCGGCCGCTCGAGTCTAGAGGGCCCGTTTAAA
CGCTAGCCAGCTTGTGTCTCCCTATAGTGAGTCGTATTAATTTCGATAAGCCAGTAAGCAGTGGGTTCTC
TAGTTAGCCAGAGAGCTCTGCTTATATAGACCTCCCACCGTACACGCCTACCGCCCATTTGCGTCAATGG
GGCGGAGTTGTTACGACATTTTGGAAAGTCCCGTTGATTTTGGTGCCAAAACAAACTCCCATTGACGTCA
ATGGGGTGGAGACTTGGAAATCCCCGTGAGTCAAACCGCTATCCACGCCCATTGATGTACTGCCAA
